Addgene plasmid #185345: pEGFP-C1-G2BRSCR
Purpose: Expression of soluble G2BR with scrambled sequence
Depositing lab: Allan Weissman. Depositing organization: National Cancer Institute (NCI). Publication: A structurally conserved site in AUP1 binds the E2 enzyme UBE2G2 and is essential for ER-associated degradation. Smith CE, Tsai YC, Liang YH, Khago D, Mariano J, Li J, Tarasov SG, Gergel E, Tsai B, Villaneuva M, Clapp ME, Magidson V, Chari R, Byrd RA, Ji X, Weissman AM. PLoS Biol. 2021 Dec 8;19(12):e3001474. doi: 10.1371/journal.pbio.3001474. eCollection 2021 Dec. PubMed 34879065.
Backbone
  Vector backbone: pEGFP-C1
  Vector type: Mammalian Expression
Growth in bacteria
  Bacterial resistance: Kanamycin, 50 μg/mL
  Growth temperature: 37°C
  Growth strain: DH5alpha
  Copy number: High Copy
Gene/Insert
  Gene/Insert name: scrambled gp78 G2BR sequence
  Species: Synthetic
  Mutation: scrambled sequence
  Tag / fusion protein: EGFP (N terminal on backbone)
  Cloning method: Restriction Enzyme; 5′ cloning site Xba1 (unknown if destroyed); 3′ cloning site EcoR1 (unknown if destroyed)
  Sequencing primers: 5′ '
Terms and licenses: Academic/Nonprofit Terms; Industry Terms: Not Available to Industry
Depositor comments: Encodes a scrambled gp78 G2BR sequence: SKANDSRELQFRKMRLRAQRQVQELDKL
How to cite: pEGFP-C1-G2BRSCR was a gift from Allan Weissman (Addgene plasmid # 185345 ; http://n2t.net/addgene:185345 ; RRID:Addgene_185345)
