[The description below was written by a language model from this plasmid's Addgene catalogue record and pLannotate feature annotations shown in this document.]
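Description:
pEGFP-C1-G2BRSCR is a mammalian expression plasmid built on the pEGFP-C1 backbone and sequenced at about 4.8 kb. It expresses a soluble EGFP fusion to a scrambled version of the G2BR, the UBE2G2-binding region of gp78. The insert is synthetic and was cloned by restriction enzymes between XbaI and EcoRI sites downstream of EGFP, so the fluorescent protein sits at the N terminus of the short peptide. The feature table does not annotate the insert itself. There is, however, an unannotated gap between the end of the EGFP coding sequence and the remaining multiple cloning site, which is consistent with the insert lying there.

Transcription of the fusion is driven by the human CMV immediate early enhancer and promoter and terminated by the SV40 polyadenylation signal. A single NeoR/KanR gene (Tn5 aminoglycoside phosphotransferase) is preceded by both a bacterial bla-type promoter and the SV40 enhancer/early promoter, and is followed by the HSV TK poly(A) signal. This arrangement gives kanamycin resistance in E. coli and allows G418 selection in mammalian cells. The plasmid replicates in bacteria from a high-copy ColE1/pUC-type origin, and an f1 origin is also present. The short large T antigen, ble and bGH poly(A) fragments in the table are probably backbone remnants or partial annotation matches rather than functional elements.

Because the scrambled peptide keeps the amino acid composition of the G2BR but not its order, the construct most plausibly serves as a negative control for a soluble EGFP-G2BR fusion. The associated work concerns E2 enzyme UBE2G2 binding and ER-associated degradation, but the record itself states only that the plasmid expresses soluble scrambled G2BR.
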