Features (pLannotate 1.2.2; 14 found; start..end, strand, type, name):
     61..364     +  enhancer       CMV enhancer: human cytomegalovirus immediate early enhancer
    365..568     +  promoter       CMV promoter: human cytomegalovirus (CMV) immediate early promoter
    613..1329    +  CDS            EGFP: EGFP is a basic (constitutively fluorescent) green fluorescent protein published in 1996, derived from Aequorea victoria. It is reported to be a rapidly-maturing weak dimer with moderate acid sensitivity.
   1442..1494    +  misc_feature   MCS: multiple cloning site
   1511..1595    +  CDS            large T antigen (fragment): large T antigen from SV40 (simian virus 40)
   1618..1739    +  polyA_signal   SV40 poly(A) signal: SV40 polyadenylation signal
   1773..2201    -  rep_origin     f1 ori (sequence partly withheld): f1 bacteriophage origin of replication; arrow indicates direction of (+) strand synthesis
   2228..2332    +  promoter       AmpR promoter: bla
   2334..2691    +  promoter       SV40 promoter: SV40 enhancer and early promoter
   2726..3520    +  CDS            NeoR/KanR: aminoglycoside phosphotransferase from Tn5; aph(3')-II (or nptII); confers resistance to neomycin, kanamycin, and G418 (Geneticin®)
   3541..3693    +  CDS            ble (fragment): BLE_KLEPN - Experimental evidence at protein level: Swiss-Prot protein existence level 1. Binding protein with a strong affinity to the bleomycin family of antibiotics. Binds to CL990; an antimitotic-antibiotic compound. From Klebsiella pneumoniae.
   3752..3799    +  polyA_signal   HSV TK poly(A) signal: herpes simplex virus thymidine kinase polyadenylation signal (Cole and Stacy, 1985)
   3890..3906    -  polyA_signal   bGH poly(A) signal (fragment): bovine growth hormone polyadenylation signal
   4128..4716    +  rep_origin     ori: high-copy-number ColE1/pMB1/pBR322/pUC origin of replication
>Addgene plasmid #185345 | pEGFP-C1-G2BRSCR | addgene full sequence | sequence record 384523 | Addgene NGS Result
TAGTTATTAATAGTAATCAATTACGGGGTCATTAGTTCATAGCCCATATATGGAGTTCCGCGTTACATAA
CTTACGGTAAATGGCCCGCCTGGCTGACCGCCCAACGACCCCCGCCCATTGACGTCAATAATGACGTATG
TTCCCATAGTAACGCCAATAGGGACTTTCCATTGACGTCAATGGGTGGAGTATTTACGGTAAACTGCCCA
CTTGGCAGTACATCAAGTGTATCATATGCCAAGTACGCCCCCTATTGACGTCAATGACGGTAAATGGCCC
GCCTGGCATTATGCCCAGTACATGACCTTATGGGACTTTCCTACTTGGCAGTACATCTACGTATTAGTCA
TCGCTATTACCATGGTGATGCGGTTTTGGCAGTACATCAATGGGCGTGGATAGCGGTTTGACTCACGGGG
ATTTCCAAGTCTCCACCCCATTGACGTCAATGGGAGTTTGTTTTGGCACCAAAATCAACGGGACTTTCCA
AAATGTCGTAACAACTCCGCCCCATTGACGCAAATGGGCGGTAGGCGTGTACGGTGGGAGGTCTATATAA
GCAGAGCTGGTTTAGTGAACCGTCAGATCCGCTAGCGCTACCGGTCGCCACCATGGTGAGCAAGGGCGAG
GAGCTGTTCACCGGGGTGGTGCCCATCCTGGTCGAGCTGGACGGCGACGTAAACGGCCACAAGTTCAGCG
TGTCCGGCGAGGGCGAGGGCGATGCCACCTACGGCAAGCTGACCCTGAAGTTCATCTGCACCACCGGCAA
GCTGCCCGTGCCCTGGCCCACCCTCGTGACCACCCTGACCTACGGCGTGCAGTGCTTCAGCCGCTACCCC
GACCACATGAAGCAGCACGACTTCTTCAAGTCCGCCATGCCCGAAGGCTACGTCCAGGAGCGCACCATCT
TCTTCAAGGACGACGGCAACTACAAGACCCGCGCCGAGGTGAAGTTCGAGGGCGACACCCTGGTGAACCG
CATCGAGCTGAAGGGCATCGACTTCAAGGAGGACGGCAACATCCTGGGGCACAAGCTGGAGTACAACTAC
AACAGCCACAACGTCTATATCATGGCCGACAAGCAGAAGAACGGCATCAAGGTGAACTTCAAGATCCGCC
ACAACATCGAGGACGGCAGCGTGCAGCTCGCCGACCACTACCAGCAGAACACCCCCATCGGCGACGGCCC
CGTGCTGCTGCCCGACAACCACTACCTGAGCACCCAGTCCGCCCTGAGCAAAGACCCCAACGAGAAGCGC
GATCACATGGTCCTGCTGGAGTTCGTGACCGCCGCCGGGATCACTCTCGGCATGGACGAGCTGTACAAGT
CCGGACTCAGATCCAAGGCTAACGATTCTCGTGAACTGCAGTTCCGCAAAATGCGTCTCCGCGCTCAGCG
TCAAGTGCAGGAGTTGGATAAATTGTGAGAATTCGCGGCCGCTCGAGCTCAAGCTTCGAATTCTGCAGTC
GACGGTACCGCGGGCCCGGGATCCACCGGATCTAGATAACTGATCATAATCAGCCATACCACATTTGTAG
AGGTTTTACTTGCTTTAAAAAACCTCCCACACCTCCCCCTGAACCTGAAACATAAAATGAATGCAATTGT
TGTTGTTAACTTGTTTATTGCAGCTTATAATGGTTACAAATAAAGCAATAGCATCACAAATTTCACAAAT
AAAGCATTTTTTTCACTGCATTCTAGTTGTGGTTTGTCCAAACTCATCAATGTATCTTAACGCGTAAATT
GTAAGCGTTAATATTTTGTTAAAATTCGCGTTAAATTTTTGTTAAATCAGCTCATTTTTTAACCAATAGG
CCGAAATCGGCAAAATCCCTTATAAATCAAAAGAATAGACCGAGATAGGGT
[37 nt withheld, positions 1872-1908]
AAAGAACGTGGACTCCAACGTCAAAGG
[49 nt withheld, positions 1936-1984]
T
[91 nt withheld, positions 1986-2076]
G
[124 nt withheld, positions 2078-2201]
CAGGTGGCACTTTTCGGGGAAATGTGCGCGGAACCCCTATTTGTTTATTTTTCTAAATACATTCAAATAT
GTATCCGCTCATGAGACAATAACCCTGATAAATGCTTCAATAATATTGAAAAAGGAAGAGTCCTGAGGCG
GAAAGAACCAGCTGTGGAATGTGTGTCAGTTAGGGTGTGGAAAGTCCCCAGGCTCCCCAGCAGGCAGAAG
TATGCAAAGCATGCATCTCAATTAGTCAGCAACCAGGTGTGGAAAGTCCCCAGGCTCCCCAGCAGGCAGA
AGTATGCAAAGCATGCATCTCAATTAGTCAGCAACCATAGTCCCGCCCCTAACTCCGCCCATCCCGCCCC
TAACTCCGCCCAGTTCCGCCCATTCTCCGCCCCATGGCTGACTAATTTTTTTTATTTATGCAGAGGCCGA
GGCCGCCTCGGCCTCTGAGCTATTCCAGAAGTAGTGAGGAGGCTTTTTTGGAGGCCTAGGCTTTTGCAAA
GATCGATCAAGAGACAGGATGAGGATCGTTTCGCATGATTGAACAAGATGGATTGCACGCAGGTTCTCCG
GCCGCTTGGGTGGAGAGGCTATTCGGCTATGACTGGGCACAACAGACAATCGGCTGCTCTGATGCCGCCG
TGTTCCGGCTGTCAGCGCAGGGGCGCCCGGTTCTTTTTGTCAAGACCGACCTGTCCGGTGCCCTGAATGA
ACTGCAAGACGAGGCAGCGCGGCTATCGTGGCTGGCCACGACGGGCGTTCCTTGCGCAGCTGTGCTCGAC
GTTGTCACTGAAGCGGGAAGGGACTGGCTGCTATTGGGCGAAGTGCCGGGGCAGGATCTCCTGTCATCTC
ACCTTGCTCCTGCCGAGAAAGTATCCATCATGGCTGATGCAATGCGGCGGCTGCATACGCTTGATCCGGC
TACCTGCCCATTCGACCACCAAGCGAAACATCGCATCGAGCGAGCACGTACTCGGATGGAAGCCGGTCTT
GTCGATCAGGATGATCTGGACGAAGAGCATCAGGGGCTCGCGCCAGCCGAACTGTTCGCCAGGCTCAAGG
CGAGCATGCCCGACGGCGAGGATCTCGTCGTGACCCATGGCGATGCCTGCTTGCCGAATATCATGGTGGA
AAATGGCCGCTTTTCTGGATTCATCGACTGTGGCCGGCTGGGTGTGGCGGACCGCTATCAGGACATAGCG
TTGGCTACCCGTGATATTGCTGAAGAGCTTGGCGGCGAATGGGCTGACCGCTTCCTCGTGCTTTACGGTA
TCGCCGCTCCCGATTCGCAGCGCATCGCCTTCTATCGCCTTCTTGACGAGTTCTTCTGAGCGGGACTCTG
GGGTTCGAAATGACCGACCAAGCGACGCCCAACCTGCCATCACGAGATTTCGATTCCACCGCCGCCTTCT
ATGAAAGGTTGGGCTTCGGAATCGTTTTCCGGGACGCCGGCTGGATGATCCTCCAGCGCGGGGATCTCAT
GCTGGAGTTCTTCGCCCACCCTAGGGGGAGGCTAACTGAAACACGGAAGGAGACAATACCGGAAGGAACC
CGCGCTATGACGGCAATAAAAAGACAGAATAAAACGCACGGTGTTGGGTCGTTTGTTCATAAACGCGGGG
TTCGGTCCCAGGGCTGGCACTCTGTCGATACCCCACCGAGACCCCATTGGGGCCAATACGCCCGCGTTTC
TTCCTTTTCCCCACCCCACCCCCCAAGTTCGGGTGAAGGCCCAGGGCTCGCAGCCAACGTCGGGGCGGCA
GGCCCTGCCATAGCCTCAGGTTACTCATATATACTTTAGATTGATTTAAAACTTCATTTTTAATTTAAAA
GGATCTAGGTGAAGATCCTTTTTGATAATCTCATGACCAAAATCCCTTAACGTGAGTTTTCGTTCCACTG
AGCGTCAGACCCCGTAGAAAAGATCAAAGGATCTTCTTGAGATCCTTTTTTTCTGCGCGTAATCTGCTGC
TTGCAAACAAAAAAACCACCGCTACCAGCGGTGGTTTGTTTGCCGGATCAAGAGCTACCAACTCTTTTTC
CGAAGGTAACTGGCTTCAGCAGAGCGCAGATACCAAATACTGTTCTTCTAGTGTAGCCGTAGTTAGGCCA
CCACTTCAAGAACTCTGTAGCACCGCCTACATACCTCGCTCTGCTAATCCTGTTACCAGTGGCTGCTGCC
AGTGGCGATAAGTCGTGTCTTACCGGGTTGGACTCAAGACGATAGTTACCGGATAAGGCGCAGCGGTCGG
GCTGAACGGGGGGTTCGTGCACACAGCCCAGCTTGGAGCGAACGACCTACACCGAACTGAGATACCTACA
GCGTGAGCTATGAGAAAGCGCCACGCTTCCCGAAGGGAGAAAGGCGGACAGGTATCCGGTAAGCGGCAGG
GTCGGAACAGGAGAGCGCACGAGGGAGCTTCCAGGGGGAAACGCCTGGTATCTTTATAGTCCTGTCGGGT
TTCGCCACCTCTGACTTGAGCGTCGATTTTTGTGATGCTCGTCAGGGGGGCGGAGCCTATGGAAAAACGC
CAGCAACGCGGCCTTTTTACGGTTCCTGGCCTTTTGCTGGCCTTTTGCTCACATGTTCTTTCCTGCGTTA
TCCCCTGATTCTGTGGATAACCGTATTACCGCCATGCAT
